>Addgene plasmid #185746 | pWS3805 | addgene full sequence | sequence record 365002 | Addgene NGS Result
CGTCTCTTTCTAATTACTTAACAGCCTATAACACGCCTGCAATATACACACCTACTTTCCCTGCCAGAGA
CGGATTATCAAAAAGGATCTTCACCTAGATCCTTTTAAATTAAAAATGAAGTTTTAAATCAATCTAAAGT
ATATATGAGTAAACTTGGTCTGACAGTTACCAATGCTTAATCAGTGAGGCACCTATCTCAGCGATCTGTC
TATTTCGTTCATCCATAGTTGCCTGACTCCCCGTCGTGTAGATAACTACGATACGGGAGGGCTTACCATC
TGGCCCCAGTGCTGCAATGATACCGCGGGACCCACGCTCACCGGCTCCAGATTTATCAGCAATAAACCAG
CCAGCCGGAAGGGCCGAGCGCAGAAGTGGTCCTGCAACTTTATCCGCCTCCATCCAGTCTATTAATTGTT
GCCGGGAAGCTAGAGTAAGTAGTTCGCCAGTTAATAGTTTGCGCAACGTTGTTGCCATTGCTACAGGCAT
CGTGGTGTCACGCTCGTCGTTTGGTATGGCTTCATTCAGCTCCGGTTCCCAACGATCAAGGCGAGTTACA
TGATCCCCCATGTTGTGCAAAAAAGCGGTTAGCTCCTTCGGTCCTCCGATCGTTGTCAGAAGTAAGTTGG
CCGCAGTGTTATCACTCATGGTTATGGCAGCACTGCATAATTCTCTTACTGTCATGCCATCCGTAAGATG
CTTTTCTGTGACTGGTGAGTACTCAACCAAGTCATTCTGAGAATAGTGTATGCGGCGACCGAGTTGCTCT
TGCCCGGCGTCAATACGGGATAATACCGCGCCACATAGCAGAACTTTAAAAGTGCTCATCATTGGAAAAC
GTTCTTCGGGGCGAAAACTCTCAAGGATCTTACCGCTGTTGAGATCCAGTTCGATGTAACCCACTCGTGC
ACCCAACTGATCTTCAGCATCTTTTACTTTCACCAGCGTTTCTGGGTGAGCAAAAACAGGAAGGCAAAAT
GCCGCAAAAAAGGGAATAAGGGCGACACGGAAATGTTGAATACTCATACTCTTCCTTTTTCAATATTATT
GAAGCATTTATCAGGGTTATTGTCTCATGAGCGGATACATATTTGAATGTATTTAGAAAAATAAACAAAT
AGGGGTTCCGCGCACATTTCCCCGAAAAGTGCCACCTGTCATGACCAAAATCCCTTAACGTGAGTTTTCG
TTCCACTGAGCGTCAGACCCCGTAGAAAAGATCAAAGGATCTTCTTGAGATCCTTTTTTTCTGCGCGTAA
TCTGCTGCTTGCAAACAAAAAAACCACCGCTACCAGCGGTGGTTTGTTTGCCGGATCAAGAGCTACCAAC
TCTTTTTCCGAAGGTAACTGGCTTCAGCAGAGCGCAGATACCAAATACTGTTCTTCTAGTGTAGCCGTAG
TTAGGCCACCACTTCAAGAACTCTGTAGCACCGCCTACATACCTCGCTCTGCTAATCCTGTTACCAGTGG
CTGCTGCCAGTGGCGATAAGTCGTGTCTTACCGGGTTGGACTCAAGACGATAGTTACCGGATAAGGCGCA
GCGGTCGGGCTGAACGGGGGGTTCGTGCACACAGCCCAGCTTGGAGCGAACGACCTACACCGAACTGAGA
TACCTACAGCGTGAGCTATGAGAAAGCGCCACGCTTCCCGAAGGGAGAAAGGCGGACAGGTATCCGGTAA
GCGGCAGGGTCGGAACAGGAGAGCGCACGAGGGAGCTTCCAGGGGGAAACGCCTGGTATCTTTATAGTCC
TGTCGGGTTTCGCCACCTCTGACTTGAGCGTCGATTTTTGTGATGCTCGTCAGGGGGGCGGAGCCTATGG
AAAAACGCCAGCAACGCGGCCTTTTTACGGTTCCTGGCCTTTTGCTGGCCTTTTGCTCACATGTTCTTTC
CTGCGTTATCCCCTGATTCTGTGGATAACCGT
Features (pLannotate 1.2.2; 3 found; start..end, strand, type, name):
    167..1027    -  CDS            AmpR: β-lactamase; bla; confers resistance to ampicillin, carbenicillin, and related antibiotics
   1028..1132    -  promoter       AmpR promoter: bla
   1235..1823    +  rep_origin     ori: high-copy-number ColE1/pMB1/pBR322/pUC origin of replication
