[The description below was written by a language model from this plasmid's Addgene catalogue record and pLannotate feature annotations shown in this document.]
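Description:
pWS3805 is a very small (about 1.9 kb) bacterial part plasmid catalogued as a CRISPR vector, built on a minimal ColE1 backbone of roughly 1.87 kb. The annotated features cover essentially only the propagation machinery: a high-copy ColE1/pMB1-type origin of replication and a β-lactamase (AmpR) gene driven by its native bla promoter. This allows maintenance at high copy number in standard E. coli cloning strains under ampicillin selection. No eukaryotic promoter, terminator, marker or nuclease gene was detected, so the plasmid is not an expression vector in its own right.

The payload is a 54 bp insert named "CRISPRai sub-array spacer 1/4", with the stated purpose of serving as sub-array spacer 1 of 4. The automated annotation does not pick up this short element, and the record does not describe its composition, flanking cloning sites or how it is excised. The name and the associated work on inducible expression of large guide RNA arrays for multiplexed CRISPR activation/interference suggest a likely role. It appears to be one of a set of four positional spacer or placeholder parts used when building gRNA sub-arrays that are later combined into larger arrays. The record does not state the assembly scheme, the intended final host organism, or the promoter that would ultimately drive the assembled array. pWS3805 is therefore best regarded as a storage and donor plasmid for a short modular assembly part within that toolkit.
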