Addgene plasmid #185746: pWS3805
Purpose: Sub-array spacer 1/4
Depositing lab: Rodrigo Ledesma-Amaro. Depositing organization: Imperial College London. Publication: Inducible expression of large gRNA arrays for multiplexed CRISPRai applications. Shaw WM, Studena L, Roy K, Hapeta P, McCarty NS, Graham AE, Ellis T, Ledesma-Amaro R. Nat Commun. 2022 Aug 25;13(1):4984. doi: 10.1038/s41467-022-32603-7. PubMed 36008396.
Backbone
  Vector backbone: ColE1
  Backbone size w/o insert (bp): 1868
  Total vector size (bp): 1922
  Vector type: CRISPR
Growth in bacteria
  Bacterial resistance: Ampicillin, 100 μg/mL
  Growth temperature: 37°C
  Growth strain: DH5alpha
  Copy number: High Copy
Gene/Insert
  Gene/Insert name: CRISPRai sub-array spacer 1/4
  Insert size (bp): 54
Terms and licenses: Academic/Nonprofit Terms; Industry Terms: Not Available to Industry
How to cite: pWS3805 was a gift from Rodrigo Ledesma-Amaro (Addgene plasmid # 185746 ; http://n2t.net/addgene:185746 ; RRID:Addgene_185746)
